>Addgene plasmid #209716 | pCMV-PRLSS-SH2-KDEL | addgene full sequence | sequence record 413180 | Addgene NGS Result
TAGTTATTAATAGTAATCAATTACGGGGTCATTAGTTCATAGCCCATATATGGAGTTCCGCGTTACATAA
CTTACGGTAAATGGCCCGCCTGGCTGACCGCCCAACGACCCCCGCCCATTGACGTCAATAATGACGTATG
TTCCCATAGTAACGCCAATAGGGACTTTCCATTGACGTCAATGGGTGGAGTATTTACGGTAAACTGCCCA
CTTGGCAGTACATCAAGTGTATCATATGCCAAGTACGCCCCCTATTGACGTCAATGACGGTAAATGGCCC
GCCTGGCATTATGCCCAGTACATGACCTTATGGGACTTTCCTACTTGGCAGTACATCTACGTATTAGTCA
TCGCTATTACCATGGTGATGCGGTTTTGGCAGTACATCAATGGGCGTGGATAGCGGTTTGACTCACGGGG
ATTTCCAAGTCTCCACCCCATTGACGTCAATGGGAGTTTGTTTTGGCACCAAAATCAACGGGACTTTCCA
AAATGTCGTAACAACTCCGCCCCATTGACGCAAATGGGCGGTAGGCGTGTACGGTGGGAGGTCTATATAA
GCAGAGCTGGTTTAGTGAACCGTCAGATCCGCTAGCGCTACCGGACTCAGATCTCGAGCTCAAGCTTCGA
ATTCTGCCACCATGAACATCAAAGGATCGCCATGGAAAGGGTCCCTCCTGCTGCTGCTGGTGTCAAACCT
GCTCCTGTGCCAGAGCGTGGCACCGGTCTCAGGTGCTCCAAGCAACTACATCACGCCAGTCAACAGTCTG
GAGAAACACTCCTGGTACCATGGGCCTGTGTCCCGCAATGCCGCTGAGTATCTGCTGAGCAGCGGGATCA
ATGGCAGCTTCTTGGTGCGTGAGAGTGAGAGCAGTCCTGGCCAGAGGTCCATCTCGCTGAGATACGAAGG
GAGGGTGTACCATTACAGGATCAACACTGCTTCTGATGGCAAGCTCTACGTCTCCTCCGAGAGCCGCTTC
AACACCCTGGCCGAGTTGGTTCATCATCATTCAACGGTGGCCGACGGGCTCATCACCACGCTCCATTATC
CAGCCCCAAAGCGCAACAAGCCCACTGTCTATGGTGTGTCCCCCAACTACGGTAGCGGTAAAGACGAGCT
GTGAGCGGCCGCGACTCTAGATCATAATCAGCCATACCACATTTGTAGAGGTTTTACTTGCTTTAAAAAA
CCTCCCACACCTCCCCCTGAACCTGAAACATAAAATGAATGCAATTGTTGTTGTTAACTTGTTTATTGCA
GCTTATAATGGTTACAAATAAAGCAATAGCATCACAAATTTCACAAATAAAGCATTTTTTTCACTGCATT
CTAGTTGTGGTTTGTCCAAACTCATCAATGTATCTTAAGGCGTAAATTGTAAGCGTTAATATTTTGTTAA
AATTCGCGTTAAATTTTTGTTAAATCAGCTCATTTTTTAACCAATAGGCCGAAATCGGCAAAATCCCTTA
TAAATCAAAAGAATAGACCGAGATAGGGT
[37 nt withheld, positions 1500-1536]
AAAGAACGTGGACTCCAACGTCAAAGG
[49 nt withheld, positions 1564-1612]
T
[91 nt withheld, positions 1614-1704]
G
[124 nt withheld, positions 1706-1829]
CAGGTGGCACTTTTCGGGGAAATGTGCGCGGAACCCCTATTTGTTTATTTTTCTAAATACATTCAAATAT
GTATCCGCTCATGAGACAATAACCCTGATAAATGCTTCAATAATATTGAAAAAGGAAGAGTCCTGAGGCG
GAAAGAACCAGCTGTGGAATGTGTGTCAGTTAGGGTGTGGAAAGTCCCCAGGCTCCCCAGCAGGCAGAAG
TATGCAAAGCATGCATCTCAATTAGTCAGCAACCAGGTGTGGAAAGTCCCCAGGCTCCCCAGCAGGCAGA
AGTATGCAAAGCATGCATCTCAATTAGTCAGCAACCATAGTCCCGCCCCTAACTCCGCCCATCCCGCCCC
TAACTCCGCCCAGTTCCGCCCATTCTCCGCCCCATGGCTGACTAATTTTTTTTATTTATGCAGAGGCCGA
GGCCGCCTCGGCCTCTGAGCTATTCCAGAAGTAGTGAGGAGGCTTTTTTGGAGGCCTAGGCTTTTGCAAA
GATCGATCAAGAGACAGGATGAGGATCGTTTCGCATGATTGAACAAGATGGATTGCACGCAGGTTCTCCG
GCCGCTTGGGTGGAGAGGCTATTCGGCTATGACTGGGCACAACAGACAATCGGCTGCTCTGATGCCGCCG
TGTTCCGGCTGTCAGCGCAGGGGCGCCCGGTTCTTTTTGTCAAGACCGACCTGTCCGGTGCCCTGAATGA
ACTGCAAGACGAGGCAGCGCGGCTATCGTGGCTGGCCACGACGGGCGTTCCTTGCGCAGCTGTGCTCGAC
GTTGTCACTGAAGCGGGAAGGGACTGGCTGCTATTGGGCGAAGTGCCGGGGCAGGATCTCCTGTCATCTC
ACCTTGCTCCTGCCGAGAAAGTATCCATCATGGCTGATGCAATGCGGCGGCTGCATACGCTTGATCCGGC
TACCTGCCCATTCGACCACCAAGCGAAACATCGCATCGAGCGAGCACGTACTCGGATGGAAGCCGGTCTT
GTCGATCAGGATGATCTGGACGAAGAGCATCAGGGGCTCGCGCCAGCCGAACTGTTCGCCAGGCTCAAGG
CGAGCATGCCCGACGGCGAGGATCTCGTCGTGACCCATGGCGATGCCTGCTTGCCGAATATCATGGTGGA
AAATGGCCGCTTTTCTGGATTCATCGACTGTGGCCGGCTGGGTGTGGCGGACCGCTATCAGGACATAGCG
TTGGCTACCCGTGATATTGCTGAAGAGCTTGGCGGCGAATGGGCTGACCGCTTCCTCGTGCTTTACGGTA
TCGCCGCTCCCGATTCGCAGCGCATCGCCTTCTATCGCCTTCTTGACGAGTTCTTCTGAGCGGGACTCTG
GGGTTCGAAATGACCGACCAAGCGACGCCCAACCTGCCATCACGAGATTTCGATTCCACCGCCGCCTTCT
ATGAAAGGTTGGGCTTCGGAATCGTTTTCCGGGACGCCGGCTGGATGATCCTCCAGCGCGGGGATCTCAT
GCTGGAGTTCTTCGCCCACCCTAGGGGGAGGCTAACTGAAACACGGAAGGAGACAATACCGGAAGGAACC
CGCGCTATGACGGCAATAAAAAGACAGAATAAAACGCACGGTGTTGGGTCGTTTGTTCATAAACGCGGGG
TTCGGTCCCAGGGCTGGCACTCTGTCGATACCCCACCGAGACCCCATTGGGGCCAATACGCCCGCGTTTC
TTCCTTTTCCCCACCCCACCCCCCAAGTTCGGGTGAAGGCCCAGGGCTCGCAGCCAACGTCGGGGCGGCA
GGCCCTGCCATAGCCTCAGGTTACTCATATATACTTTAGATTGATTTAAAACTTCATTTTTAATTTAAAA
GGATCTAGGTGAAGATCCTTTTTGATAATCTCATGACCAAAATCCCTTAACGTGAGTTTTCGTTCCACTG
AGCGTCAGACCCCGTAGAAAAGATCAAAGGATCTTCTTGAGATCCTTTTTTTCTGCGCGTAATCTGCTGC
TTGCAAACAAAAAAACCACCGCTACCAGCGGTGGTTTGTTTGCCGGATCAAGAGCTACCAACTCTTTTTC
CGAAGGTAACTGGCTTCAGCAGAGCGCAGATACCAAATACTGTTCTTCTAGTGTAGCCGTAGTTAGGCCA
CCACTTCAAGAACTCTGTAGCACCGCCTACATACCTCGCTCTGCTAATCCTGTTACCAGTGGCTGCTGCC
AGTGGCGATAAGTCGTGTCTTACCGGGTTGGACTCAAGACGATAGTTACCGGATAAGGCGCAGCGGTCGG
GCTGAACGGGGGGTTCGTGCACACAGCCCAGCTTGGAGCGAACGACCTACACCGAACTGAGATACCTACA
GCGTGAGCTATGAGAAAGCGCCACGCTTCCCGAAGGGAGAAAGGCGGACAGGTATCCGGTAAGCGGCAGG
GTCGGAACAGGAGAGCGCACGAGGGAGCTTCCAGGGGGAAACGCCTGGTATCTTTATAGTCCTGTCGGGT
TTCGCCACCTCTGACTTGAGCGTCGATTTTTGTGATGCTCGTCAGGGGGGCGGAGCCTATGGAAAAACGC
CAGCAACGCGGCCTTTTTACGGTTCCTGGCCTTTTGCTGGCCTTTTGCTCACATGTTCTTTCCTGCGTTA
TCCCCTGATTCTGTGGATAACCGTATTACCGCCATGCAT
Features (pLannotate 1.2.2; 15 found; start..end, strand, type, name):
     61..364     +  enhancer       CMV enhancer: human cytomegalovirus immediate early enhancer
    365..568     +  promoter       CMV promoter: human cytomegalovirus (CMV) immediate early promoter
    591..637     +  misc_feature   MCS (fragment): multiple cloning site
    642..725     +  CDS            PRL (fragment): PRL_HUMAN - Experimental evidence at protein level: Swiss-Prot protein existence level 1. Prolactin acts primarily on the mammary gland by promoting lactation. From Homo sapiens (Human).
    738..1100    +  CDS            ABL (fragment): ABL_FSVHY - Experimental evidence at transcript level: Swiss-Prot protein existence level 2. From Feline sarcoma virus (strain Hardy-Zuckerman 2).
   1140..1223    +  CDS            large T antigen (fragment): large T antigen from SV40 (simian virus 40)
   1246..1367    +  polyA_signal   SV40 poly(A) signal: SV40 polyadenylation signal
   1401..1829    -  rep_origin     f1 ori (sequence partly withheld): f1 bacteriophage origin of replication; arrow indicates direction of (+) strand synthesis
   1856..1960    +  promoter       AmpR promoter: bla
   1962..2319    +  promoter       SV40 promoter: SV40 enhancer and early promoter
   2354..3148    +  CDS            NeoR/KanR: aminoglycoside phosphotransferase from Tn5; aph(3')-II (or nptII); confers resistance to neomycin, kanamycin, and G418 (Geneticin®)
   3169..3321    +  CDS            ble (fragment): BLE_KLEPN - Experimental evidence at protein level: Swiss-Prot protein existence level 1. Binding protein with a strong affinity to the bleomycin family of antibiotics. Binds to CL990; an antimitotic-antibiotic compound. From Klebsiella pneumoniae.
   3380..3427    +  polyA_signal   HSV TK poly(A) signal: herpes simplex virus thymidine kinase polyadenylation signal (Cole and Stacy, 1985)
   3518..3534    -  polyA_signal   bGH poly(A) signal (fragment): bovine growth hormone polyadenylation signal
   3756..4344    +  rep_origin     ori: high-copy-number ColE1/pMB1/pBR322/pUC origin of replication
