[The description below was written by a language model from this plasmid's Addgene catalogue record and pLannotate feature annotations shown in this document.]
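Description:
pCMV-PRLSS-SH2-KDEL is a 4,458-nt mammalian expression plasmid built on a pCMV-N1 backbone. It is propagated in E. coli at high copy from a ColE1/pUC-type origin and selected with kanamycin. The resistance cassette is the dual-purpose NeoR/KanR gene (Tn5 aminoglycoside phosphotransferase). A bacterial bla-type promoter and the SV40 enhancer/early promoter both sit upstream of it, and an HSV TK polyadenylation signal follows it, so the same marker can also give G418 selection in mammalian cells. An f1 origin is also present. The short ble and bGH poly(A) fragments called by the annotation tool look like backbone remnants or partial homology hits rather than functional parts.

The payload is a synthetic open reading frame driven by the human CMV immediate-early enhancer and promoter and terminated by the SV40 poly(A) signal. It begins with a short fragment matching human prolactin, which corresponds to the N-terminal PRLSS tag, presumably the prolactin signal sequence that directs the nascent protein into the secretory pathway. Next comes a roughly 360-nt segment matching Abl, which the construct name identifies as an SH2 domain. The name also indicates a C-terminal KDEL motif, the standard ER-retention signal, although the feature table does not annotate it separately. Together these parts should produce an SH2 domain that is targeted to and retained in the endoplasmic reticulum lumen. The small "large T antigen" fragment lies just before the poly(A) signal and is probably part of the SV40 3′ region, not coding payload.

The plasmid comes from work on adaptable, turn-on maturation (ATOM) fluorescent biosensors for multiplexed detection in cells. The record does not state its exact role, but it plausibly supplies an ER-localized SH2 target protein for testing such sensors.
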