Addgene plasmid #209716: pCMV-PRLSS-SH2-KDEL
Depositing lab: Stewart Loh. Publication: Adaptable, turn-on maturation (ATOM) fluorescent biosensors for multiplexed detection in cells. Sekhon H, Ha JH, Presti MF, Procopio SB, Jarvis AR, Mirsky PO, John AM, Loh SN. Nat Methods. 2023 Nov 9. doi: 10.1038/s41592-023-02065-w. PubMed 37945909.
Backbone
  Vector backbone: pCMV-N1
  Vector type: Mammalian Expression
Growth in bacteria
  Bacterial resistance: Kanamycin, 50 μg/mL
  Growth temperature: 37°C
  Growth strain: DH5alpha
  Copy number: High Copy
Gene/Insert
  Gene/Insert name: PRLSS-SH2-KDEL
  Species: Synthetic
  Tag / fusion protein: PRLSS (N terminal on insert)
  Cloning method: Restriction Enzyme; 5′ cloning site Unknown (unknown if destroyed); 3′ cloning site Unknown (unknown if destroyed)
Terms and licenses: Academic/Nonprofit Terms; Industry Terms: Not Available to Industry
Depositor comments: Please visit https://doi.org/10.1101/2023.03.28.534597 for bioRxiv preprint.
How to cite: pCMV-PRLSS-SH2-KDEL was a gift from Stewart Loh (Addgene plasmid # 209716 ; http://n2t.net/addgene:209716 ; RRID:Addgene_209716)
